Addgene plasmid #65467: pKS014
Purpose: pSC101 based plasmid where pl-tetO expression drives synthesis of construct expressing (N to C terminal) Ntag and beta-galactosidase
Depositing lab: Keith Tyo. Depositing organization: Northwestern University. Publication: N-Terminal-Based Targeted, Inducible Protein Degradation in Escherichia coli. Sekar K, Gentile AM, Bostick JW, Tyo KE. PLoS One. 2016 Feb 22;11(2):e0149746. doi: 10.1371/journal.pone.0149746. eCollection 2016. PONE-D-15-42990 PubMed 26900850.
Backbone
  Vector backbone: pSC101
  Vector type: Bacterial Expression, Synthetic Biology
Growth in bacteria
  Bacterial resistance: Chloramphenicol, 25 μg/mL
  Growth temperature: 37°C
  Growth strain: DH5alpha
  Copy number: Low Copy
Gene/Insert
  Gene/Insert name: Ntag-beta galactosidase
  Insert size (bp): 3400
  Promoter: pl-TetO
  Tag / fusion protein: FLAG (N terminal on insert)
  Cloning method: Gibson Cloning
  Sequencing primers: 5′ GGCGTATCACGAGGCCCTTTC; 3′ GGATAACAGAAAGGCCGGGAAATAC
Terms and licenses: Academic/Nonprofit Terms; Industry Terms: Not Available to Industry
How to cite: pKS014 was a gift from Keith Tyo (Addgene plasmid # 65467 ; http://n2t.net/addgene:65467 ; RRID:Addgene_65467)
