[The description below was written by a language model from this plasmid's Addgene catalogue record.]
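Description:
pKS014 is a low-copy bacterial expression plasmid built on the pSC101 backbone and intended for use in Escherichia coli, in the context of synthetic biology work. It is maintained through the pSC101 replication system, which keeps plasmid numbers low and so limits gene-dosage effects and metabolic burden. Selection is by chloramphenicol resistance. The record provides only catalogue fields and no feature table, so details such as the terminator, ribosome binding site and the exact arrangement of elements are not stated.

The payload is an insert of about 3.4 kb, assembled by Gibson cloning, encoding a fusion protein in which an "Ntag" sequence sits at the amino terminus of beta-galactosidase; a FLAG epitope is also listed at the N terminus of the insert, which would allow immunodetection of the fusion. Expression is driven by the pL-tetO promoter, a hybrid of the phage lambda pL promoter carrying tet operator sites. This promoter is strong when unrepressed and is held off by TetR, so in strains supplying TetR it can be induced with tetracycline analogues. The record does not say whether a repressor is encoded on the plasmid.

The associated work concerns N-terminal-based, targeted and inducible protein degradation in E. coli, so the construct most plausibly serves as a reporter for that system: beta-galactosidase provides an easily assayed enzymatic readout of protein abundance, and the N-terminal tag is the element meant to make the protein a degradation target. The composition and mechanism of the Ntag are not described in the record.
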