>Addgene plasmid #65467 | pKS014 | addgene partial sequence | sequence record 115034 | pBRforEco 5'-AATAGGCGTATCACGAGGC-3'
AGATTGACATCCCTATCAGTGATAGAGATTGACATCCCTATCAGTGATAGAGATACTGAGCACATCAGCA
GGACGCACTGACAGGTACCGCATGTCGATCACGTCGCTGTATAAGAAAGCCGGTTCGGAAAACCTGTATT
TTCAATTTCATAAAAGCGGTGCCTGGAAGCTGCCGGTGAGTCTGGTGAAACGTGGTATCGATAAACTGGA
TTATAAAGAACAGCTTCAAGCATGGCGCTGGGAACGCGAAATTGATGAACGCAACCGTCCGCTGTCAGAT
GAGGAACTCGATGCAATGTTTCCTGAAGGTTACAAGGTTTTACCACCGCCGGCCGGCTACGTACCGATCC
GCACGCCCGCACACATGGATCGTATCCCGGCAGCACGCACCACTGAAAACAGTAGCGACTACAAAGATGA
CGATGACAAGATGACCATGATTACGGATTCACTGGCCGTCGTTTTACAACGTCGTGACTGGGAAAACCCT
GGCGTTACCCAACTTAATCGCCTTGCAGCACATCCCCCTTTCGCCAGCTGGCGTAATAGCGAAGAGGCCC
GCACCGATCGCCCTTCCCAACAGTTGCGCAGCCTGAATGGCGAATGGCGCTTTGCCTGGTTTCCGGCACC
AGAAGCGGTGCC
